>Addgene plasmid #224178 | AiP14202 - pAAV-AiE0743m_3xC2-minBG-mScarlet-WPRE3-BGHpA (Alias: CN4202) | addgene full sequence | sequence record 447025 | Addgene NGS Result
CCTGCAGGCAGCTGCGCGCTCGCTCGCTCACTGAGGCCGCCCGGGCGTCGGGCGACCTTTGGTCGCCCGG
CCTCAGTGAGCGAGCGAGCGCGCAGAGAGGGAGTGGCCAACTCCATCACTAGGGGTTCCTGCGGCCGCAC
GCGTAGCAGCAGCTAGTAGTACATACAAAGAAATAGAAAACATGAAGACCAGGGGAGTTTAATTATATGG
TTGCAAAAATGGTTCAACATTGCAAAGTTGTTAATACTCAGTGGATGGGGAGGGAGCTGTGCAATTATCT
CCACAGGTACAGAAAAGGCACTTAGTAAAATGTAGCCAACTCTTTGGCTTCTAAAAAAGGAGAAAATGGT
TTACAAAAACAAGCCTCCCTGGATGCTTCCTTAATTTGTTCTTAGCAGCAGCTAGTAGTACATACAAAGA
AATAGAAAACATGAAGACCAGGGGAGTTTAATTATATGGTTGCAAAAATGGTTCAACATTGCAAAGTTGT
TAATACTCAGTGGATGGGGAGGGAGCTGTGCAATTATCTCCACAGGTACAGAAAAGGCACTTAGTAAAAT
GTAGCCAACTCTTTGGCTTCTAAAAAAGGAGAAAATGGTTTACAAAAACAAGCCTCCCTGGATGCTTCCT
TAATTTGTTCTTAGCAGCAGCTAGTAGTACATACAAAGAAATAGAAAACATGAAGACCAGGGGAGTTTAA
TTATATGGTTGCAAAAATGGTTCAACATTGCAAAGTTGTTAATACTCAGTGGATGGGGAGGGAGCTGTGC
AATTATCTCCACAGGTACAGAAAAGGCACTTAGTAAAATGTAGCCAACTCTTTGGCTTCTAAAAAAGGAG
AAAATGGTTTACAAAAACAAGCCTCCCTGGATGCTTCCTTAATTTGTTCTTGAGCTCGGGCTGGGCATAA
AAGTCAGGGCAGAGCCATCTATTGCTTACATTTGCTTCTGGGATCCAGATCTTTCGAAGCTAGCGCCACC
ATGGTGAGCAAGGGCGAGGCAGTGATCAAGGAGTTCATGCGGTTCAAGGTGCACATGGAGGGCTCCATGA
ACGGCCACGAGTTCGAGATCGAGGGCGAGGGCGAGGGCCGCCCCTACGAGGGCACCCAGACCGCCAAGCT
GAAGGTGACCAAGGGTGGCCCCCTGCCCTTCTCCTGGGACATCCTGTCCCCTCAGTTCATGTACGGCTCC
AGGGCCTTCACCAAGCACCCCGCCGACATCCCCGACTACTATAAGCAGTCCTTCCCCGAGGGCTTCAAGT
GGGAGCGCGTGATGAACTTCGAGGACGGCGGCGCCGTGACCGTGACCCAGGACACCTCCCTGGAGGACGG
CACCCTGATCTACAAGGTGAAGCTCCGCGGCACCAACTTCCCTCCTGACGGCCCCGTAATGCAGAAGAAG
ACAATGGGCTGGGAAGCGTCCACCGAGCGGTTGTACCCCGAGGACGGCGTGCTGAAGGGCGACATTAAGA
TGGCCCTGCGCCTGAAGGACGGCGGCCGCTACCTGGCGGACTTCAAGACCACCTACAAGGCCAAGAAGCC
CGTGCAGATGCCCGGCGCCTACAACGTCGACCGCAAGTTGGACATCACCTCCCACAACGAGGACTACACC
GTGGTGGAACAGTACGAACGCTCCGAGGGCCGCCACTCCACCGGCGGCATGGACGAGCTGTACAAGTAAG
TCGACGGCGCGCCGCGGCCGCGAATTCGATATCATAATCAACCTCTGGATTACAAAATTTGTGAAAGATT
GACTGGTATTCTTAACTATGTTGCTCCTTTTACGCTATGTGGATACGCTGCTTTAATGCCTTTGTATCAT
GCTATTGCTTCCCGTATGGCTTTCATTTTCTCCTCCTTGTATAAATCCTGGTTAGTTCTTGCCACGGCGG
AACTCATCGCCGCCTGCCTTGCCCGCTGCTGGACAGGGGCTCGGCTGTTGGGCACTGACAATTCCGTGGC
TCGAGAGATCTTCGACTGTGCCTTCTAGTTGCCAGCCATCTGTTGTTTGCCCCTCCCCCGTGCCTTCCTT
GACCCTGGAAGGTGCCACTCCCACTGTCCTTTCCTAATAAAATGAGGAAATTGCATCGCATTGTCTGAGT
AGGTGTCATTCTATTCTGGGGGGTGGGGTGGGGCAGGACAGCAAGGGGGAGGATTGGGAAGACAATAGCA
GGCATGAGATCTCACGTGCGGACCGAGCGGCCGCAGGAACCCCTAGTGATGGAGTTGGCCACTCCCTCTC
TGCGCGCTCGCTCGCTCACTGAGGCCGGGCGACCAAAGGTCGCCCGACGCCCGGGCTTTGCCCGGGCGGC
CTCAGTGAGCGAGCGAGCGCGCAGCTGCCTGCAGGGGCGCCTGATGCGGTATTTTCTCCTTACGCATCTG
TGCGGTATTTCACACCGCATA
[95 nt withheld, positions 2402-2496]
T
[46 nt withheld, positions 2498-2543]
C
[141 nt withheld, positions 2545-2685]
CCTTTGACGTTGGAGTCCACGTTCTTT
[37 nt withheld, positions 2713-2749]
ACTCTATCTCGGGCTATTCTTTTGATTTATAAGGGATTTTGCCGATTTCGGTCTATTGGTTAAAAAATGA
GCTGATTTAACAAAAATTTAACGCGAATTTTAACAAAATATTAACGTTTACAATTTTATGGTGCACTCTC
AGTACAATCTGCTCTGATGCCGCATAGTTAAGCCAGCCCCGACACCCGCCAACACCCGCTGACGCGCCCT
GTCGGGCTTGTCTGCTCCCGGCATCCGCTTACAGACAAGCTGTGACCGTCTCCGGGAGCTGCATGTGTCA
GAGGTTTTCACCGTCATCACCGAAACGCGCGAGACGAAAGGGCCTCGTGATACGCCTATTTTTATAGGTT
AATGTCATGATAATAATGGTTTCTTAGACGTCAGGTGGCACTTTTCGGGGAAATGTGCGCGGAACCCCTA
TTTGTTTATTTTTCTAAATACATTCAAATATGTATCCGCTCATGAGACAATAACCCTGATAAATGCTTCA
ATAATATTGAAAAAGGAAGAGTATGAGTATTCAACATTTCCGTGTCGCCCTTATTCCCTTTTTTGCGGCA
TTTTGCCTTCCTGTTTTTGCTCACCCAGAAACGCTGGTGAAAGTAAAAGATGCTGAAGATCAGTTGGGTG
CACGAGTGGGTTACATCGAACTGGATCTCAACAGCGGTAAGATCCTTGAGAGTTTTCGCCCCGAAGAACG
TTTTCCAATGATGAGCACTTTTAAAGTTCTGCTATGTGGCGCGGTATTATCCCGTATTGACGCCGGGCAA
GAGCAACTCGGTCGCCGCATACACTATTCTCAGAATGACTTGGTTGAGTACTCACCAGTCACAGAAAAGC
ATCTTACGGATGGCATGACAGTAAGAGAATTATGCAGTGCTGCCATAACCATGAGTGATAACACTGCGGC
CAACTTACTTCTGACAACGATCGGAGGACCGAAGGAGCTAACCGCTTTTTTGCACAACATGGGGGATCAT
GTAACTCGCCTTGATCGTTGGGAACCGGAGCTGAATGAAGCCATACCAAACGACGAGCGTGACACCACGA
TGCCTGTAGCAATGGCAACAACGTTGCGCAAACTATTAACTGGCGAACTACTTACTCTAGCTTCCCGGCA
ACAATTAATAGACTGGATGGAGGCGGATAAAGTTGCAGGACCACTTCTGCGCTCGGCCCTTCCGGCTGGC
TGGTTTATTGCTGATAAATCTGGAGCCGGTGAGCGTGGGTCTCGCGGTATCATTGCAGCACTGGGGCCAG
ATGGTAAGCCCTCCCGTATCGTAGTTATCTACACGACGGGGAGTCAGGCAACTATGGATGAACGAAATAG
ACAGATCGCTGAGATAGGTGCCTCACTGATTAAGCATTGGTAACTGTCAGACCAAGTTTACTCATATATA
CTTTAGATTGATTTAAAACTTCATTTTTAATTTAAAAGGATCTAGGTGAAGATCCTTTTTGATAATCTCA
TGACCAAAATCCCTTAACGTGAGTTTTCGTTCCACTGAGCGTCAGACCCCGTAGAAAAGATCAAAGGATC
TTCTTGAGATCCTTTTTTTCTGCGCGTAATCTGCTGCTTGCAAACAAAAAAACCACCGCTACCAGCGGTG
GTTTGTTTGCCGGATCAAGAGCTACCAACTCTTTTTCCGAAGGTAACTGGCTTCAGCAGAGCGCAGATAC
CAAATACTGTTCTTCTAGTGTAGCCGTAGTTAGGCCACCACTTCAAGAACTCTGTAGCACCGCCTACATA
CCTCGCTCTGCTAATCCTGTTACCAGTGGCTGCTGCCAGTGGCGATAAGTCGTGTCTTACCGGGTTGGAC
TCAAGACGATAGTTACCGGATAAGGCGCAGCGGTCGGGCTGAACGGGGGGTTCGTGCACACAGCCCAGCT
TGGAGCGAACGACCTACACCGAACTGAGATACCTACAGCGTGAGCTATGAGAAAGCGCCACGCTTCCCGA
AGGGAGAAAGGCGGACAGGTATCCGGTAAGCGGCAGGGTCGGAACAGGAGAGCGCACGAGGGAGCTTCCA
GGGGGAAACGCCTGGTATCTTTATAGTCCTGTCGGGTTTCGCCACCTCTGACTTGAGCGTCGATTTTTGT
GATGCTCGTCAGGGGGGCGGAGCCTATGGAAAAACGCCAGCAACGCGGCCTTTTTACGGTTCCTGGCCTT
TTGCTGGCCTTTTGCTCACATGT
Features (pLannotate 1.2.2; 14 found; start..end, strand, type, name):
     12..39      +  repeat_region  AAV2 ITR (fragment): inverted terminal repeat of adeno-associated virus serotype 2 inverted
     68..95      +  repeat_region  AAV2 ITR (fragment): inverted terminal repeat of adeno-associated virus serotype 2 inverted
    981..1676    +  CDS            mScarlet: mScarlet is a basic (constitutively fluorescent) red fluorescent protein published in 2016, derived from synthetic construct. It has moderate acid sensitivity.
   1716..1873    +  misc_feature   WPRE (fragment): woodchuck hepatitis virus posttranscriptional regulatory element
   1879..1959    +  misc_feature   WPRE (fragment): woodchuck hepatitis virus posttranscriptional regulatory element
   1976..2087    +  polyA_signal   bGH poly(A) signal: bovine growth hormone polyadenylation signal
   2205..2345    +  repeat_region  AAV2 ITR: inverted terminal repeat of adeno-associated virus serotype 2 inverted
   2350..2401    -  misc_feature   bom (fragment): basis of mobility region from pBR322
   2420..2875    +  rep_origin     f1 ori (sequence partly withheld): f1 bacteriophage origin of replication; arrow indicates direction of (+) strand synthesis
   2876..2925    -  misc_feature   bom (fragment): basis of mobility region from pBR322
   3027..3062    -  CDS            rop (fragment): Rop protein, which maintains plasmids at low copy number; rop
   3157..3261    +  promoter       AmpR promoter: bla
   3262..4122    +  CDS            AmpR: β-lactamase; bla; confers resistance to ampicillin, carbenicillin, and related antibiotics
   4293..4881    +  rep_origin     ori: high-copy-number ColE1/pMB1/pBR322/pUC origin of replication
