[The description below was written by a language model from this plasmid's Addgene catalogue record and pLannotate feature annotations shown in this document.]
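Description:
AiP14202 - pAAV-AiE0743m_3xC2-minBG-mScarlet-WPRE3-BGHpA (alias CN4202) is a recombinant AAV transfer plasmid of about 4.9 kb, built to produce enhancer-driven AAV vectors that label a defined neuronal population. It is propagated in bacteria from a high-copy ColE1/pUC-type origin with ampicillin selection (AmpR under its own bla promoter), and it also carries an f1 phage origin. Short fragments of bom and rop are remnants of the pBR322-derived backbone. The expression cassette lies between AAV2 inverted terminal repeats, which are the cis elements needed for replication and packaging of the vector genome. The annotation shows a complete ITR downstream of the cassette but only small fragments upstream, which may reflect either incomplete annotation or the difficulty of sequencing these structured repeats.

The payload is the synthetic red fluorescent protein mScarlet. According to the construct name and stated purpose, it is controlled by AiE0743m_3xC2, an enhancer sequence designed to direct expression in striatal cholinergic neurons, coupled to a minimal beta-globin promoter (minBG). Neither element is annotated in the feature table, but the unannotated region upstream of the mScarlet coding sequence is where they would sit. The "3xC2" label suggests a triplicated core of the enhancer, though the record does not say so. Downstream, two WPRE fragments correspond to the shortened WPRE3 variant, which boosts transcript stability and expression while saving packaging space. A bovine growth hormone polyadenylation signal follows and terminates the transcript. The construct is part of an enhancer AAV toolbox for accessing striatal cell types, and here it provides fluorescent labelling of cholinergic neurons after viral delivery.
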