Addgene plasmid #224178: AiP14202 - pAAV-AiE0743m_3xC2-minBG-mScarlet-WPRE3-BGHpA (Alias: CN4202)
Purpose: AiE0743m_3xC2 is an enhancer sequence, designed to drive AAV-mediated transgene expression in striatal cholinergic neurons
Depositing lab: Allen Institute for Brain Science & Jonathan Ting. Depositing organization: Allen Institute. Publication: Enhancer AAV toolbox for accessing and perturbing striatal cell types and circuits. Hunker AC, Wirthlin ME, Gill G, Johansen NJ, Hooper M, Omstead V, Vargas S, Lerma MN, Taskin N, Weed N, Laird WD, Bishaw YM, Bendrick JL, Gore BB, Ben-Simon Y, Opitz-Araya X, Martinez RA, Way SW, Thyagarajan B, Otto S, Sanchez REA, Alexander JR, Amaya A, Amster A, Arbuckle J, Ayala A, Baker PM, Barcelli T, Barta S, Bertagnolli D, Bielstein C, Bishwakarma P, Bowlus J, Boyer G, Brouner K, Casian B, Casper T, Chakka AB, Chakrabarty R, Chong P, Clark M, Colbert K, Daniel S, Dawe T, Departee M, DiValentin P, Donadio NP, Dotson NI, Dwivedi D, Egdorf T, Fliss T, Gary A, Goldy J, Grasso C, Groce EL, Gudsnuk K, Han W, Haradon Z, Hastings S, Helback O, Ho WV, Huang C, Johnson T, Jones DL, Juneau Z, Kenney J, Leibly M, Li S, Liang E, Loeffler H, Lusk NA, Madigan Z, Malloy J, Malone J, McCue R, Melchor J, Mich JK, Moosman S, Morin E, Naidoo R, Newman D, Ngo K, Nguyen K, Oster AL, Ouellette B, Oyama AA, Pena N, Pham T, Phillips E, Pom C, Potekhina L, Ransford S, Ray PL, Reding M, Rette DF, Reynoldson C, Rimorin C, Sigler AR, Rocha DB, Ronellenfitch K, Ruiz A, Sawyer L, Sevigny JP, Shapovalova NV, Shepard N, Shulga L, Soliman S, Staats B, Taormina MJ, Tieu M, Wang Y, Wilkes J, Wood T, Zhou T, Williford A, Dee N, Mollenkopf T, Ng L, Esposito L, Kalmbach BE, Yao S, Ariza J, Collman F, Mufti S, Smith K, Waters J, Ersing I, Patrick M, Zeng H, Lein ES, Kojima Y, Horwitz G, Owen SF, Levi BP, Daigle TL, Tasic B, Bakken TE, Ting JT. Neuron. 2025 May 21;113(10):1507-1524.e17. doi: 10.1016/j.neuron.2025.04.035. PubMed 40403704.
Backbone
  Vector backbone: rAAV
  Vector type: AAV
Growth in bacteria
  Bacterial resistance: Ampicillin, 100 μg/mL
  Growth temperature: 30°C
  Growth strain: NEB Stable
  Copy number: High Copy
Gene/Insert
  Gene/Insert name: mScarlet
  Species: Synthetic
  Cloning method: Restriction Enzyme; 5′ cloning site unknown (unknown if destroyed)
Terms and licenses: Academic/Nonprofit Terms; Industry Terms: Not Available to Industry
Depositor comments: Allen Institute plasmid alias: CN4202 . This work supported by NIH BRAIN Initiative grant UF1MH128339.
How to cite: AiP14202 - pAAV-AiE0743m_3xC2-minBG-mScarlet-WPRE3-BGHpA (Alias: CN4202) was a gift from Allen Institute for Brain Science & Jonathan Ting (Addgene plasmid # 224178 ; http://n2t.net/addgene:224178 ; RRID:Addgene_224178)
